Addgene plasmid #11636: pGEX4T NHE-RF
Depositing lab: Vijaya Ramesh. Depositing organization: Massachusetts General Hospital. Publication: Interdomain interaction of merlin isoforms and its influence on intermolecular binding to NHE-RF. Gonzalez-Agosti C, Wiederhold T, Herndon ME, Gusella J, Ramesh V. J Biol Chem. 1999 Nov 26. 274(48):34438-42. 10.1074/jbc.274.48.34438 PubMed 10567424.
Backbone
  Vector backbone: pGEX4T1
  Backbone manufacturer: Amersham
  Backbone size w/o insert (bp): 4970
  Vector type: Bacterial Expression
Growth in bacteria
  Bacterial resistance: Ampicillin, 100 μg/mL
  Growth temperature: 37°C
  Growth strain: DH5alpha
  Copy number: High Copy
Gene/Insert
  Gene/Insert name: NHE-RF (alt names: regulatory cofactor of Na-H exchanger; NHERF1)
  Species: H. sapiens (human)
  Insert size (bp): 1014
  Entrez Gene: NHERF1 (a.k.a. EBP50, NHE-RF, NHERF, NHERF-1, NPHLOP2, SLC9A3R1)
  Tag / fusion protein: GST (N terminal on backbone)
  Cloning method: Restriction Enzyme
  Sequencing primers: 5′ pGEX5'
Terms and licenses: Academic/Nonprofit Terms; Industry Terms: Not Available to Industry
How to cite: pGEX4T NHE-RF was a gift from Vijaya Ramesh (Addgene plasmid # 11636 ; http://n2t.net/addgene:11636 ; RRID:Addgene_11636)
