[The description below was written by a language model from this plasmid's Addgene catalogue record.]
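Description:
pGEX4T NHE-RF is a bacterial expression plasmid built on the commercial pGEX4T1 backbone (about 4.97 kb without insert). It carries a roughly 1.0 kb human insert encoding NHE-RF, the regulatory cofactor of the Na+/H+ exchanger, also known as NHERF1, EBP50 or SLC9A3R1. The insert was placed by restriction enzyme cloning downstream of the backbone's glutathione S-transferase coding region, so the protein is made as an N-terminal GST fusion. The plasmid is maintained in E. coli at high copy number under ampicillin selection. No feature table accompanies the record, so the promoter, origin and exact cloning sites are not stated. pGEX-series vectors generally drive the GST fusion from an IPTG-inducible tac promoter with a plasmid-borne lacI repressor, and the 4T series carries a thrombin cleavage site between GST and the cloned protein, which allows the tag to be removed after purification.

The GST moiety lets the fusion protein be captured on glutathione resin, either to purify recombinant NHE-RF or to immobilise it as bait in pull-down and in vitro binding assays. NHERF1 is a PDZ-domain scaffolding protein that also binds ERM-family proteins. The associated publication concerns interdomain interactions of merlin isoforms and how these affect intermolecular binding to NHE-RF, which is consistent with the construct being used as a source of GST-NHE-RF for protein–protein interaction studies. At 1014 bp, the insert is slightly shorter than would be expected for the complete NHERF1 coding sequence, and the record does not say whether it is full length or a partial fragment.
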