>Addgene plasmid #11636 | pGEX4T NHE-RF | addgene partial sequence | sequence record 18369 | 11636 with pGEX5'
TCGGATCTGGTTCCGCGTGGATCCATGAGCGCGGACGCAGCGGCCGGGGCGCCCCTGCCCCGGCTCTGCT
GCCTGGAGAAGGGTCCGAACGGCTACGGCTTCCACCTGCACGGGGAGAAGGGCAAGTTGGGCCAGTACAT
CCGGCTGGTGGAGCCCGGCTCGCCGGCCGAGAAGGCGGGGCTGCTGGCGGGGGACCGGCTGGTGGAGGTG
AACGGCGAAAACGTGGAGAAGGAGACCCACCAGCAGGTGGTGAGCCGCATCCGCGCCGCACTCAACGCCG
TGCGCCTGCTGGTGGTCGACCCCGAGACGGACGAGCAGCTGCAGAAGCTCGGCGTCCAGGTCCGAGAGGA
GCTGCTGCGCGCCCAGGAAGCGCCGGGGCAGGCCGAGCCGCCGGCCGCCGCCGAGGTGCAGGGGGCTGGC
AACGAAAATGAGCCTCGCGAGGCCGACAAGAGCCACCCGGAGCAGCGCGAGCTTCGGCCTCGGCTCTGTA
CCATGAAGAAGGGCCCCAGTGGCTATGGCTTCAACCTGCACAGCGACAAGTCCAAGCCAGGCCAGTTCAT
CCGGTCAGTGGACCCAGACTCCCCGGCTGAGGCTTCAGGGCTCCGGGCCCAGGATCGCATTGTGGAGGTG
AACGGGGTCTGCATGGAGGGGAAGCAGCATGGGGG
